Addgene plasmid #79382: pSB700 lenti gRNA Cerulean-zhang2.0-Weiss-chimera4
Purpose: Cas9 gRNA variant to recruit ms2 proteins
Depositing lab: George Church. Depositing organization: Harvard Medical School. Publication: Comparison of Cas9 activators in multiple species. Chavez A, Tuttle M, Pruitt BW, Ewen-Campen B, Chari R, Ter-Ovanesyan D, Haque SJ, Cecchi RJ, Kowal EJ, Buchthal J, Housden BE, Perrimon N, Collins JJ, Church G. Nat Methods. 2016 May 23. doi: 10.1038/nmeth.3871. PubMed 27214048.
Backbone
  Vector backbone: pSB700
  Vector type: Mammalian Expression, Lentiviral, CRISPR
Growth in bacteria
  Bacterial resistance: Ampicillin, 100 μg/mL
  Growth temperature: 37°C
  Growth strain: NEB Stable
  Copy number: High Copy
Gene/Insert
  Gene/Insert name: Chimera 4
  Species: Synthetic
  Cloning method: Gibson Cloning
  Sequencing primers: 5′ n/a
Terms and licenses: Academic/Nonprofit Terms; Industry Terms: Not Available to Industry
How to cite: pSB700 lenti gRNA Cerulean-zhang2.0-Weiss-chimera4 was a gift from George Church (Addgene plasmid # 79382 ; http://n2t.net/addgene:79382 ; RRID:Addgene_79382)
