[The description below was written by a language model from this plasmid's Addgene catalogue record and pLannotate feature annotations shown in this document.]
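Description:
pSB700 lenti gRNA Cerulean-zhang2.0-Weiss-chimera4 is a 9,177-nt HIV-1-based lentiviral transfer plasmid for delivering a modified Streptococcus pyogenes Cas9 guide RNA into mammalian cells. It is built on the pSB700 backbone and propagated in E. coli through a high-copy ColE1/pUC-type origin with ampicillin selection (AmpR under its own bla promoter). Remnants of a lac promoter/operator region also sit in the bacterial portion. The viral elements annotated are two LTR segments (both labelled as truncated 5' LTRs) flanking the payload, the Ψ packaging signal with an adjoining gag fragment, the Rev response element for Rev-dependent nuclear export of the genomic RNA, and the cPPT/CTS. A WPRE lies downstream of the reporter to boost transcript expression. Fragments matching nef adjoin the LTR regions.

The payload has two expression units. A human U6 RNA polymerase III promoter drives the synthetic "Chimera 4" guide scaffold, in which fragments of the SpCas9 gRNA scaffold are interspersed with three annotated MS2 stem loops. These hairpins bind bacteriophage MS2 coat protein, so effector domains fused to that protein can be recruited to a Cas9-bound genomic target. The construct name suggests the design combines features of earlier MS2-bearing scaffolds, but the record does not detail this. No specific spacer or target is recorded. Downstream, a CAG-type promoter (CMV enhancer, chicken β-actin promoter and chimeric intron) expresses mCerulean, a monomeric cyan fluorescent protein that marks transfected or transduced cells. The plasmid was deposited with a study comparing Cas9-based transcriptional activators across several species, where it served as one gRNA variant for MS2-mediated recruitment.
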