Features (pLannotate 1.2.2; 28 found; start..end, strand, type, name):
    377..634     +  LTR            5' LTR (truncated): truncated 5' long terminal repeat (LTR) from HIV-1
    681..806     +  misc_feature   HIV-1 Ψ: packaging signal of human immunodeficiency virus type 1
    790..1128    +  CDS            HIV-1 gag (fragment): gag protein from human immunodeficiency virus 1; gag
   1303..1536    +  misc_feature   RRE: The Rev response element (RRE) of HIV-1 allows for Rev-dependent mRNA export from the nucleus to the cytoplasm.
   1913..2013    +  CDS            Rev (fragment): human immunodeficiency virus 1 (HIV-1) Rev protein; rev; enhances nuclear export of unspliced and incompletely spliced viral mRNAs
   2028..2143    +  misc_feature   cPPT/CTS: central polypurine tract and central termination sequence of HIV-1 (lacking the first T)
   2246..2486    +  promoter       U6 promoter: RNA polymerase III promoter for human U6 snRNA
   2533..2551    +  misc_RNA       MS2 stem loop: stem loop that binds the bacteriophage MS2 coat protein
   2562..2598    +  misc_RNA       gRNA scaffold (fragment): guide RNA scaffold for the Streptococcus pyogenes CRISPR/Cas9 system
   2603..2621    +  misc_RNA       MS2 stem loop: stem loop that binds the bacteriophage MS2 coat protein
   2632..2651    +  misc_RNA       gRNA scaffold (fragment): guide RNA scaffold for the Streptococcus pyogenes CRISPR/Cas9 system
   2658..2676    +  misc_RNA       MS2 stem loop: stem loop that binds the bacteriophage MS2 coat protein
   2781..3084    +  enhancer       CMV enhancer: human cytomegalovirus immediate early enhancer
   3086..3360    +  promoter       chicken β-actin promoter: No description available
   3362..4379    +  intron         chimeric intron: chimera between introns from chicken β-actin and rabbit β-globin
   4413..5132    +  CDS            mCerulean: enhanced monomeric variant of CFP (Rizzo et al., 2004) mammalian codon-optimized
   5145..5733    +  misc_feature   WPRE: woodchuck hepatitis virus posttranscriptional regulatory element
   5750..6268    +  CDS            nef (fragment): NEF_HV1BR - Experimental evidence at protein level: Swiss-Prot protein existence level 1. Extracellular Nef protein targets CD4(+) T-lymphocytes for apoptosis by interacting with CXCR4 surface receptors (PubMed:14990729). From Human immunodeficiency virus type 1 group M subtype B (isolate BRU/LAI) (HIV-1).
   6316..6573    +  LTR            5' LTR (truncated): truncated 5' long terminal repeat (LTR) from HIV-1
   6726..6742    -  protein_bind   lac operator: The lac repressor binds to the lac operator to inhibit transcription in E. coli. This inhibition can be relieved by adding lactose or isopropyl-β-D-thiogalactopyranoside (IPTG). lac repressor encoded by lacI
   6750..6780    -  promoter       lac promoter: promoter for the E. coli lac operon
   6795..6816    -  protein_bind   CAP binding site: CAP binding activates transcription in the presence of cAMP. E. coli catabolite activator protein
   6829..6921    -  CDS            lacI (fragment): lac repressor; lacI; The lac repressor binds to the lac operator to inhibit transcription in E. coli. This inhibition can be relieved by adding lactose or isopropyl-β-D-thiogalactopyranoside (IPTG).
   7104..7692    -  rep_origin     ori: high-copy-number ColE1/pMB1/pBR322/pUC origin of replication
   7863..8723    -  CDS            AmpR: β-lactamase; bla; confers resistance to ampicillin, carbenicillin, and related antibiotics
   8724..8828    -  promoter       AmpR promoter: bla
   8876..9010    +  polyA_signal   SV40 poly(A) signal: SV40 polyadenylation signal
   9177..329     +  CDS            nef (fragment) (across the origin): NEF_HV1BR - Experimental evidence at protein level: Swiss-Prot protein existence level 1. Extracellular Nef protein targets CD4(+) T-lymphocytes for apoptosis by interacting with CXCR4 surface receptors (PubMed:14990729). From Human immunodeficiency virus type 1 group M subtype B (isolate BRU/LAI) (HIV-1).
>Addgene plasmid #79382 | pSB700 lenti gRNA Cerulean-zhang2.0-Weiss-chimera4 | depositor full sequence | sequence record 148542 | pSB700 lenti gRNA Cerulean-zhang2.0-Weiss-chimera4
TGGAAGGGCTAATTCACTCCCAAAGAAGACAAGATATCCTTGATCTGTGGATCTACCACACACAAGGCTA
CTTCCCTGATTAGCAGAACTACACACCAGGGCCAGGGGTCAGATATCCACTGACCTTTGGATGGTGCTAC
AAGCTAGTACCAGTTGAGCCAGATAAGGTAGAAGAGGCCAATAAAGGAGAGAACACCAGCTTGTTACACC
CTGTGAGCCTGCATGGGATGGATGACCCGGAGAGAGAAGTGTTAGAGTGGAGGTTTGACAGCCGCCTAGC
ATTTCATCACGTGGCCCGAGAGCTGCATCCGGAGTACTTCAAGAACTGCTGATATCGAGCTTGCTACAAG
GGACTTTCCGCTGGGGACTTTCCAGGGAGGCGTGGCCTGGGCGGGACTGGGGAGTGGCGAGCCCTCAGAT
CCTGCATATAAGCAGCTGCTTTTTGCCTGTACTGGGTCTCTCTGGTTAGACCAGATCTGAGCCTGGGAGC
TCTCTGGCTAACTAGGGAACCCACTGCTTAAGCCTCAATAAAGCTTGCCTTGAGTGCTTCAAGTAGTGTG
TGCCCGTCTGTTGTGTGACTCTGGTAACTAGAGATCCCTCAGACCCTTTTAGTCAGTGTGGAAAATCTCT
AGCAGTGGCGCCCGAACAGGGACTTGAAAGCGAAAGGGAAACCAGAGGAGCTCTCTCGACGCAGGACTCG
GCTTGCTGAAGCGCGCACGGCAAGAGGCGAGGGGCGGCGACTGGTGAGTACGCCAAAAATTTTGACTAGC
GGAGGCTAGAAGGAGAGAGATGGGTGCGAGAGCGTCAGTATTAAGCGGGGGAGAATTAGATCGCGATGGG
AAAAAATTCGGTTAAGGCCAGGGGGAAAGAAAAAATATAAATTAAAACATATAGTATGGGCAAGCAGGGA
GCTAGAACGATTCGCAGTTAATCCTGGCCTGTTAGAAACATCAGAAGGCTGTAGACAAATACTGGGACAG
CTACAACCATCCCTTCAGACAGGATCAGAAGAACTTAGATCATTATATAATACAGTAGCAACCCTCTATT
GTGTGCATCAAAGGATAGAGATAAAAGACACCAAGGAAGCTTTAGACAAGATAGAGGAAGAGCAAAACAA
AAGTAAGACCACCGCACAGCAAGCGGCCGGCCGCTGATCTTCAGACCTGGAGGAGGAGATATGAGGGACA
ATTGGAGAAGTGAATTATATAAATATAAAGTAGTAAAAATTGAACCATTAGGAGTAGCACCCACCAAGGC
AAAGAGAAGAGTGGTGCAGAGAGAAAAAAGAGCAGTGGGAATAGGAGCTTTGTTCCTTGGGTTCTTGGGA
GCAGCAGGAAGCACTATGGGCGCAGCGTCAATGACGCTGACGGTACAGGCCAGACAATTATTGTCTGGTA
TAGTGCAGCAGCAGAACAATTTGCTGAGGGCTATTGAGGCGCAACAGCATCTGTTGCAACTCACAGTCTG
GGGCATCAAGCAGCTCCAGGCAAGAATCCTGGCTGTGGAAAGATACCTAAAGGATCAACAGCTCCTGGGG
ATTTGGGGTTGCTCTGGAAAACTCATTTGCACCACTGCTGTGCCTTGGAATGCTAGTTGGAGTAATAAAT
CTCTGGAACAGATTTGGAATCACACGACCTGGATGGAGTGGGACAGAGAAATTAACAATTACACAAGCTT
AATACACTCCTTAATTGAAGAATCGCAAAACCAGCAAGAAAAGAATGAACAAGAATTATTGGAATTAGAT
AAATGGGCAAGTTTGTGGAATTGGTTTAACATAACAAATTGGCTGTGGTATATAAAATTATTCATAATGA
TAGTAGGAGGCTTGGTAGGTTTAAGAATAGTTTTTGCTGTACTTTCTATAGTGAATAGAGTTAGGCAGGG
ATATTCACCATTATCGTTTCAGACCCACCTCCCAACCCCGAGGGGACCCGACAGGCCCGAAGGAATAGAA
GAAGAAGGTGGAGAGAGAGACAGAGACAGATCCATTCGATTAGTGAACGGATCTCGACGGTATCGCCTTT
AAAAGAAAAGGGGGGATTGGGGGGTACAGTGCAGGGGAAAGAATAGTAGACATAATAGCAACAGACATAC
AAACTAAAGAATTACAAAAACAAATTACAAAAATTCAAAATTTTCGGGTTTATTACAGGGACAGCAGAGA
TCCAGTTTATCATTAGTGAACGGATCTCGACGGTATCGATCACGAGACTAGCCTCGAGCGGCCGCCCCCT
TCACCGAGGGCCTATTTCCCATGATTCCTTCATATTTGCATATACGATACAAGGCTGTTAGAGAGATAAT
TGGAATTAATTTGACTGTAAACACAAAGATATTAGTACAAAATACGTGACGTAGAAAGTAATAATTTCTT
GGGTAGTTTGCAGTTTTAAAATTATGTTTTAAAATGGACTATCATATGCTTACCGTAACTTGAAAGTATT
TCGATTTCTTGGCTTTATATATCTTGTGGAAAGGACGAAACACCGGAGACGATTAATGCGTCTCGGTTTT
AGAGCTAGGCCAACATGAGGATCACCCATGTCTGCAGGGCCTAGCAAGTTAAAATAAGGCTAGTCCGTTA
TCAACTTGGCCAACATGAGGATCACCCATGTCTGCAGGGCCAAGTGGCACCGAGTCGGTGCGGGAGCACA
TGAGGATCACCCATGTGCGACTCCGAGAGTAACTGGGGAGTCTTCCCTTTTTTTGAATTCTCGACCTCGA
GACAAATGGCAGTATTCGTCATTAGTTCATAGCCCATATATGGAGTTCCGCGTTACATAACTTACGGTAA
ATGGCCCGCCTGGCTGACCGCCCAACGACCCCCGCCCATTGACGTCAATAATGACGTATGTTCCCATAGT
AACGCCAATAGGGACTTTCCATTGACGTCAATGGGTGGAGTATTTACGGTAAACTGCCCACTTGGCAGTA
CATCAAGTGTATCATATGCCAAGTACGCCCCCTATTGACGTCAATGACGGTAAATGGCCCGCCTGGCATT
ATGCCCAGTACATGACCTTATGGGACTTTCCTACTTGGCAGTACATCTACGTATTAGTCATCGCTATTAC
CATGGTCGAGGTGAGCCCCACGTTCTGCTTCACTCTCCCCATCTCCCCCCCCTCCCCACCCCCAATTTTG
TATTTATTTATTTTTTAATTATTTTGTGCAGCGATGGGGGCGGGGGGGGGGGGGCGCGCGCCAGGCGGGG
CGGGGCGGGGCGAGGGGCGGGGCGGGGCGAGGCGGAGAGGTGCGGCGGCAGCCAATCAGAGCGGCGCGCT
CCGAAAGTTTCCTTTTATGGCGAGGCGGCGGCGGCGGCGGCCCTATAAAAAGCGAAGCGCGCGGCGGGCG
GGGAGTCGCTGCGACGCTGCCTTCGCCCCGTGCCCCGCTCCGCCGCCGCCTCGCGCCGCCCGCCCCGGCT
CTGACTGACCGCGTTACTCCCACAGGTGAGCGGGCGGGACGGCCCTTCTCCTCCGGGCTGTAATTAGCGC
TTGGTTTAATGACGGCTTGTTTCTTTTCTGTGGCTGCGTGAAAGCCTTGAGGGGCTCCGGGAGGGCCCTT
TGTGCGGGGGGAGCGGCTCGGGGGGTGCGTGCGTGTGTGTGTGCGTGGGGAGCGCCGCGTGCGGCTCCGC
GCTGCCCGGCGGCTGTGAGCGCTGCGGGCGCGGCGCGGGGCTTTGTGCGCTCCGCAGTGTGCGCGAGGGG
AGCGCGGCCGGGGGCGGTGCCCCGCGGTGCGGGGGGGGCTGCGAGGGGAACAAAGGCTGCGTGCGGGGTG
TGTGCGTGGGGGGGTGAGCAGGGGGTGTGGGCGCGTCGGTCGGGCTGCAACCCCCCCTGCACCCCCCTCC
CCGAGTTGCTGAGCACGGCCCGGCTTCGGGTGCGGGGCTCCGTACGGGGCGTGGCGCGGGGCTCGCCGTG
CCGGGCGGGGGGTGGCGGCAGGTGGGGGTGCCGGGCGGGGCGGGGCCGCCTCGGGCCGGGGAGGGCTCGG
GGGAGGGGCGCGGCGGCCCCCGGAGCGCCGGCGGCTGTCGAGGCGCGGCGAGCCGCAGCCATTGCCTTTT
ATGGTAATCGTGCGAGAGGGCGCAGGGACTTCCTTTGTCCCAAATCTGTGCGGAGCCGAAATCTGGGAGG
CGCCGCCGCACCCCCTCTAGCGGGCGCGGGGCGAAGCGGTGCGGCGCCGGCAGGAAGGAAATGGGCGGGG
AGGGCCTTCGTGCGTCGCCGCGCCGCCGTCCCCTTCTCCCTCTCCAGCCTCGGGGCTGTCCGCGGGGGGA
CGGCTGCCTTCGGGGGGGACGGGGCAGGGCGGGGTTCGGCTTCTGGCGTGTGACCGGCGGCTCTAGAGCC
TCTGCTAACCATGTTCATGCCTTCTTCTTTTTCCTACAGCTCCTGGGCAACGTGCTGGTTATTGTGGCCA
CCATGGTGAGCAAGGGCGAGGAGCTGTTCACCGGGGTGGTGCCCATCCTGGTCGAGCTGGACGGCGACGT
AAACGGCCACAAGTTCAGCGTGTCCGGCGAGGGCGAGGGCGATGCCACCTACGGCAAGCTGACCCTGAAG
TTCATCTGCACCACCGGCAAGCTGCCCGTGCCCTGGCCCACCCTCGTGACCACCCTGACCTGGGGCGTGC
AGTGCTTCGCCCGCTACCCCGACCACATGAAGCAGCACGACTTCTTCAAGTCCGCCATGCCCGAAGGCTA
CGTCCAGGAGCGCACCATCTTCTTCAAGGACGACGGCAACTACAAGACCCGCGCCGAGGTGAAGTTCGAG
GGCGACACCCTGGTGAACCGCATCGAGCTGAAGGGCATCGACTTCAAGGAGGACGGCAACATCCTGGGGC
ACAAGCTGGAGTACAACGCCATCAGCGACAACGTCTATATCACCGCCGACAAGCAGAAGAACGGCATCAA
GGCCAACTTCAAGATCCGCCACAACATCGAGGACGGCAGCGTGCAGCTCGCCGACCACTACCAGCAGAAC
ACCCCCATCGGCGACGGCCCCGTGCTGCTGCCCGACAACCACTACCTGAGCACCCAGTCCAAGCTGAGCA
AAGACCCCAACGAGAAGCGCGATCACATGGTCCTGCTGGAGTTCGTGACCGCCGCCGGGATCACTCTCGG
CATGGACGAGCTGTACAAGTAAAGCGTCTGGAACAATCAACCTCTGGATTACAAAATTTGTGAAAGATTG
ACTGGTATTCTTAACTATGTTGCTCCTTTTACGCTATGTGGATACGCTGCTTTAATGCCTTTGTATCATG
CTATTGCTTCCCGTATGGCTTTCATTTTCTCCTCCTTGTATAAATCCTGGTTGCTGTCTCTTTATGAGGA
GTTGTGGCCCGTTGTCAGGCAACGTGGCGTGGTGTGCACTGTGTTTGCTGACGCAACCCCCACTGGTTGG
GGCATTGCCACCACCTGTCAGCTCCTTTCCGGGACTTTCGCTTTCCCCCTCCCTATTGCCACGGCGGAAC
TCATCGCCGCCTGCCTTGCCCGCTGCTGGACAGGGGCTCGGCTGTTGGGCACTGACAATTCCGTGGTGTT
GTCGGGGAAGCTGACGTCCTTTCCATGGCTGCTCGCCTGTGTTGCCACCTGGATTCTGCGCGGGACGTCC
TTCTGCTACGTCCCTTCGGCCCTCAATCCAGCGGACCTTCCTTCCCGCGGCCTGCTGCCGGCTCTGCGGC
CTCTTCCGCGTCTTCGCCTTCGCCCTCAGACGAGTCGGATCTCCCTTTGGGCCGCCTCCCCGCCTGGAAT
TAATTCTGCAGTCGAGACCTAGAAAAACATGGAGCAATCACAAGTAGCAATACAGCAGCTACCAATGCTG
ATTGTGCCTGGCTAGAAGCACAAGAGGAGGAGGAGGTGGGTTTTCCAGTCACACCTCAGGTACCTTTAAG
ACCAATGACTTACAAGGCAGCTGTAGATCTTAGCCACTTTTTAAAAGAAAAGAGGGGACTGGAAGGGCTA
ATTCACTCCCAACGAAGACAAGATATCCTTGATCTGTGGATCTACCACACACAAGGCTACTTCCCTGATT
AGCAGAACTACACACCAGGGCCAGGGGTCAGATATCCACTGACCTTTGGATGGTGCTACAAGCTAGTACC
AGTTGAGCCAGATAAGGTAGAAGAGGCCAATAAAGGAGAGAACACCAGCTTGTTACACCCTGTGAGCCTG
CATGGGATGGATGACCCGGAGAGAGAAGTGTTAGAGTGGAGGTTTGACAGCCGCCTAGCATTTCATCACG
TGGCCCGAGAGCTGCATCCGGAGTACTTCAAGAACTGCTGATATCGAGCTTGCTACAAGGGACTTTCCGC
TGGGGACTTTCCAGGGAGGCGTGGCCTGGGCGGGACTGGGGAGTGGCGAGCCCTCAGATCCTGCATATAA
GCAGCTGCTTTTTGCCTGTACTGGGTCTCTCTGGTTAGACCAGATCTGAGCCTGGGAGCTCTCTGGCTAA
CTAGGGAACCCACTGCTTAAGCCTCAATAAAGCTTGCCTTGAGTGCTTCAAGTAGTGTGTGCCCGTCTGT
TGTGTGACTCTGGTAACTAGAGATCCCTCAGACCCTTTTAGTCAGTGTGGAAAATCTCTAGCAGTAGTAG
TTCATGTCATCTTATTATTCAGTATTTATAACTTGCAAAGAAATGAATATCAGAGAGTGAGAGGCCTTGA
CATTGCTAGCGTTTTACCGTCGACCTCTAGCTAGAGCTTGGCGTAATCATGGTCATAGCTGTTTCCTGTG
TGAAATTGTTATCCGCTCACAATTCCACACAACATACGAGCCGGAAGCATAAAGTGTAAAGCCTGGGGTG
CCTAATGAGTGAGCTAACTCACATTAATTGCGTTGCGCTCACTGCCCGCTTTCCAGTCGGGAAACCTGTC
GTGCCAGCTGCATTAATGAATCGGCCAACGCGCGGGGAGAGGCGGTTTGCGTATTGGGCGCTCTTCCGCT
TCCTCGCTCACTGACTCGCTGCGCTCGGTCGTTCGGCTGCGGCGAGCGGTATCAGCTCACTCAAAGGCGG
TAATACGGTTATCCACAGAATCAGGGGATAACGCAGGAAAGAACATGTGAGCAAAAGGCCAGCAAAAGGC
CAGGAACCGTAAAAAGGCCGCGTTGCTGGCGTTTTTCCATAGGCTCCGCCCCCCTGACGAGCATCACAAA
AATCGACGCTCAAGTCAGAGGTGGCGAAACCCGACAGGACTATAAAGATACCAGGCGTTTCCCCCTGGAA
GCTCCCTCGTGCGCTCTCCTGTTCCGACCCTGCCGCTTACCGGATACCTGTCCGCCTTTCTCCCTTCGGG
AAGCGTGGCGCTTTCTCATAGCTCACGCTGTAGGTATCTCAGTTCGGTGTAGGTCGTTCGCTCCAAGCTG
GGCTGTGTGCACGAACCCCCCGTTCAGCCCGACCGCTGCGCCTTATCCGGTAACTATCGTCTTGAGTCCA
ACCCGGTAAGACACGACTTATCGCCACTGGCAGCAGCCACTGGTAACAGGATTAGCAGAGCGAGGTATGT
AGGCGGTGCTACAGAGTTCTTGAAGTGGTGGCCTAACTACGGCTACACTAGAAGAACAGTATTTGGTATC
TGCGCTCTGCTGAAGCCAGTTACCTTCGGAAAAAGAGTTGGTAGCTCTTGATCCGGCAAACAAACCACCG
CTGGTAGCGGTGGTTTTTTTGTTTGCAAGCAGCAGATTACGCGCAGAAAAAAAGGATCTCAAGAAGATCC
TTTGATCTTTTCTACGGGGTCTGACGCTCAGTGGAACGAAAACTCACGTTAAGGGATTTTGGTCATGAGA
TTATCAAAAAGGATCTTCACCTAGATCCTTTTAAATTAAAAATGAAGTTTTAAATCAATCTAAAGTATAT
ATGAGTAAACTTGGTCTGACAGTTACCAATGCTTAATCAGTGAGGCACCTATCTCAGCGATCTGTCTATT
TCGTTCATCCATAGTTGCCTGACTCCCCGTCGTGTAGATAACTACGATACGGGAGGGCTTACCATCTGGC
CCCAGTGCTGCAATGATACCGCGAGACCCACGCTCACCGGCTCCAGATTTATCAGCAATAAACCAGCCAG
CCGGAAGGGCCGAGCGCAGAAGTGGTCCTGCAACTTTATCCGCCTCCATCCAGTCTATTAATTGTTGCCG
GGAAGCTAGAGTAAGTAGTTCGCCAGTTAATAGTTTGCGCAACGTTGTTGCCATTGCTACAGGCATCGTG
GTGTCACGCTCGTCGTTTGGTATGGCTTCATTCAGCTCCGGTTCCCAACGATCAAGGCGAGTTACATGAT
CCCCCATGTTGTGCAAAAAAGCGGTTAGCTCCTTCGGTCCTCCGATCGTTGTCAGAAGTAAGTTGGCCGC
AGTGTTATCACTCATGGTTATGGCAGCACTGCATAATTCTCTTACTGTCATGCCATCCGTAAGATGCTTT
TCTGTGACTGGTGAGTACTCAACCAAGTCATTCTGAGAATAGTGTATGCGGCGACCGAGTTGCTCTTGCC
CGGCGTCAATACGGGATAATACCGCGCCACATAGCAGAACTTTAAAAGTGCTCATCATTGGAAAACGTTC
TTCGGGGCGAAAACTCTCAAGGATCTTACCGCTGTTGAGATCCAGTTCGATGTAACCCACTCGTGCACCC
AACTGATCTTCAGCATCTTTTACTTTCACCAGCGTTTCTGGGTGAGCAAAAACAGGAAGGCAAAATGCCG
CAAAAAAGGGAATAAGGGCGACACGGAAATGTTGAATACTCATACTCTTCCTTTTTCAATATTATTGAAG
CATTTATCAGGGTTATTGTCTCATGAGCGGATACATATTTGAATGTATTTAGAAAAATAAACAAATAGGG
GTTCCGCGCACATTTCCCCGAAAAGTGCCACCTGACGTCGACGGATCGGGAGATCAACTTGTTTATTGCA
GCTTATAATGGTTACAAATAAAGCAATAGCATCACAAATTTCACAAATAAAGCATTTTTTTCACTGCATT
CTAGTTGTGGTTTGTCCAAACTCATCAATGTATCTTATCATGTCTGGATCAACTGGATAACTCAAGCTAA
CCAAAATCATCCCAAACTTCCCACCCCATACCCTATTACCACTGCCAATTACCTGTGGTTTCATTTACTC
TAAACCTGTGATTCCTCTGAATTATTTTCATTTTAAAGAAATTGTATTTGTTAAATATGTACTACAAACT
TAGTAGT
