>Addgene plasmid #79382 | pSB700 lenti gRNA Cerulean-zhang2.0-Weiss-chimera4 | addgene partial sequence | sequence record 151673 | WPRE-R 5'-CATAGCGTAAAAGGAGCAACA-3'
ATTTTGTAATCCAGAGGTTGATTGTTCCAGACGCTTTACTTGTACAGCTCGTCCATGCCGAGAGTGATCC
CGGCGGCGGTCACGAACTCCAGCAGGACCATGTGATCGCGCTTCTCGTTGGGGTCTTTGCTCAGCTTGGA
CTGGGTGCTCAGGTAGTGGTTGTCGGGCAGCAGCACGGGGCCGTCGCCGATGGGGGTGTTCTGCTGGTAG
TGGTCGGCGAGCTGCACGCTGCCGTCCTCGATGTTGTGGCGGATCTTGAAGTTGGCCTTGATGCCGTTCT
TCTGCTTGTCGGCGGTGATATAGACGTTGTCGCTGATGGCGTTGTACTCCAGCTTGTGCCCCAGGATGTT
GCCGTCCTCCTTGAAGTCGATGCCCTTCAGCTCGATGCGGTTCACCAGGGTGTCGCCCTCGAACTTCACC
TCGGCGCGGGTCTTGTAGTTGCCGTCGTCCTTGAAGAAGATGGTGCGCTCCTGGACGTAGCCTTCGGGCA
TGGCGGACTTGAAGAAGTCGTGCTGCTTCATGTGGTCGGGGTAGCGGGCGAAGCACTGCACGCCCCAGGT
CAGGGTGGTCACGAGGGTGGGCCAGGGCACGGGCAGCTTGCCGGTGGTGCAGATGAACTTCAGGGTCAGC
TTGCCGTAGGTGGCATCGCCCTCGCCCTCGCCGGACACGCTGAACTTGTGGCCGTTTACGTCGCCGTCCA
GCTCGACCAGGATGGGCACCACCCCGGTGAACAGCTCCTCGCCCTTGCTCACCATG
