>Addgene plasmid #79382 | pSB700 lenti gRNA Cerulean-zhang2.0-Weiss-chimera4 | addgene partial sequence | sequence record 152320 | CAGenhancer-F 5'-GGGCGTACTTGGCATATGAT-3'
CCCATTGACGTCAATGGAAAGTCCCTATTGGCGTTACTATGGGAACATACGTCATTATTGACGTCAATGG
GCGGGGGTCGTTGGGCGGTCAGCCAGGCGGGCCATTTACCGTAAGTTATGTAACGCGGAACTCCATATAT
GGGCTATGAACTAATGACGAATACTGCCATTTGTCTCGAGGTCGAGAATTCAAAAAAAGGGAAGACTCCC
CAGTTACTCTCGGAGTCGCACATGGGTGATCCTCATGTGCTCCCGCACCGACTCGGTGCCACTTGGCCCT
GCAGACATGGGTGATCCTCATGTTGGCCAAGTTGATAACGGACTAGCCTTATTTTAACTTGCTAGGCCCT
GCAGACATGGGTGATCCTCATGTTGGCCTAGCTCTAAAACCGAGACGCATTAATCGTCTCCGGTGTTTCG
TCCTTTCCACAAGATATATAAAGCCAAGAAATCGAAATACTTTCAAGTTACGGTAAGCATATGATAGTCC
ATTTTAAAACATAATTTTAAAACTGCAAACTACCCAAGAAATTATTACTTTCTACGTCACGTATTTTGTA
CTAATATCTTTGTGTTTACAGTCAAATTAATTCCAATTATCTCTCTAACAGCCTTGTATCGTATATGCAA
ATATGAAGGAATCATGGGAAATAGGCCCTCGGTGAAGGGGGCGGCCGCTCGAGGCTAGTCTCGTGATCGA
TACCGTCGAGATCCGTTCACTAATGATAAACTGGATCTCTGCTGTCCCTGTAATAAACCCGAA
